Addgene plasmid #173997: pYPQ265K
Purpose: Gateway entry clone (attL1 & attR5) UNG-rAPOBEC1(R33A)-zCas9(D10A) for C-G base editing
Depositing lab: Yiping Qi. Depositing organization: University of Maryland, College Park. Publication: Exploring C-To-G Base Editing in Rice, Tomato, and Poplar. Sretenovic S, Liu S, Li G, Cheng Y, Fan T, Xu Y, Zhou J, Zheng X, Coleman G, Zhang Y, Qi Y. Front Genome Ed. 2021 Sep 15;3:756766. doi: 10.3389/fgeed.2021.756766. eCollection 2021. PubMed 34713268.
Backbone
  Vector backbone: pNJB91
  Total vector size (bp): 9278
  Vector type: Plant Expression, CRISPR
Growth in bacteria
  Bacterial resistance: Spectinomycin, 50 μg/mL
  Growth temperature: 37°C
  Growth strain: DH5alpha
  Copy number: High Copy
Gene/Insert
  Gene/Insert name: UNG-rAPOBEC1(R33A)-zCas9(D10A)
  Mutation: R33A in rAPOBEC1 and D10A in zCas9
  Tag / fusion protein: 3X FLAG, NLS
Terms and licenses: Academic/Nonprofit Terms; Industry Terms: Not Available to Industry
How to cite: pYPQ265K was a gift from Yiping Qi (Addgene plasmid # 173997 ; http://n2t.net/addgene:173997 ; RRID:Addgene_173997)
