[The description below was written by a language model from this plasmid's Addgene catalogue record and pLannotate feature annotations shown in this document.]
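Description:
pYPQ265K is a 9,278 bp Gateway entry clone built on the pNJB91 backbone and classed as a plant expression/CRISPR vector. It is propagated in E. coli from a high-copy ColE1/pUC-type origin and selected with spectinomycin through the aadA (SmR) aminoglycoside adenylyltransferase gene. Short fragments of a class 1 integron promoter, a gentamicin resistance gene, lacI and lacZα also appear in the annotation and seem to be backbone remnants. rrnB T1 and T2 terminators sit upstream of the cloning region, where they help insulate the cassette from read-through transcription in bacteria.

The payload lies between attL1 and attR5 recombination sites, so it can be moved by an LR reaction, together with other compatible entry clones, into a destination vector in a multisite assembly. It encodes a C-to-G base editor as a single fusion: E. coli uracil DNA glycosylase (UNG) at the N-terminus, then rat APOBEC1 cytidine deaminase carrying the R33A substitution, then a Streptococcus pyogenes-derived Cas9 (zCas9) with the D10A nickase mutation. The record lists 3xFLAG and NLS tags, and a FLAG fragment is annotated between the deaminase and Cas9. In this design the deaminase converts cytosine to uracil in the guide-targeted strand, UNG excises the uracil to leave an abasic site, and nicking of the opposite strand biases repair toward transversion outcomes such as C-to-G. The pea rbcS-E9 terminator follows the coding sequence. No plant promoter is annotated within the att-flanked region, so it is presumably supplied by the destination vector. The record associates the construct with C-to-G base editing in rice, tomato and poplar.
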