Features (pLannotate 1.2.2; 16 found; start..end, strand, type, name):
     96..119     +  promoter       Pc promoter (fragment): intI1 (promoter lies within the coding sequence); class 1 integron promoter
    295..351     +  CDS            GmR (fragment): gentamycin acetyltransferase; aacC1; confers resistance to gentamycin
    358..1149    +  CDS            SmR: aminoglycoside adenylyltransferase (Murphy, 1985); aadA; confers resistance to spectinomycin and streptomycin
   1242..1830    +  rep_origin     ori: high-copy-number ColE1/pMB1/pBR322/pUC origin of replication
   2013..2105    +  CDS            lacI (fragment): lac repressor; lacI; The lac repressor binds to the lac operator to inhibit transcription in E. coli. This inhibition can be relieved by adding lactose or isopropyl-β-D-thiogalactopyranoside (IPTG).
   2160..2187    -  terminator     rrnB T2 terminator: transcription terminator T2 from the E. coli rrnB gene
   2319..2362    +  terminator     rrnB T1 terminator: Escherichia coli rrnB; transcription terminator T1 from the E. coli rrnB gene
   2409..2445    -  CDS            lacZα (fragment): LacZα fragment of β-galactosidase; lacZ fragment
   2461..2560    +  protein_bind   attL1: mutant version of attL; recombination site for the Gateway® LR reaction LR Clonase™
   2633..3316    +  CDS            ung: UNG_ECOLI - Experimental evidence at protein level: Swiss-Prot protein existence level 1. Excises uracil residues from the DNA which can arise as a result of misincorporation of dUMP residues by DNA polymerase or due to deamination of cytosine. From Escherichia coli (strain K12).
   3347..4030    +  CDS            Apobec1: ABEC1_RAT - Experimental evidence at protein level: Swiss-Prot protein existence level 1. Catalytic component of the apolipoprotein B mRNA editing enzyme complex which is responsible for the postranscriptional editing of a CAA codon for Gln to a UAA codon for stop in the APOB mRNA. May also play a role in the epigenetic regulation of gene expression by participating in DNA demethylation. From Rattus norvegicus (Rat).
   4127..4146    +  CDS            2xFLAG (fragment): two tandem FLAG® epitope tags
   4202..8302    +  CDS            cas9: CAS9_STRP1 - Also known as csn1 From Streptococcus pyogenes serotype M1.
   8360..8983    +  terminator     E9 terminator: terminator and polyadenylation signal from the pea rbcS-E9 gene
   9025..9148    +  protein_bind   attR5: mutant version of attR; recombination site for the Gateway® LR reaction LR Clonase™
   9166..9184    -  promoter       T7 promoter: promoter for bacteriophage T7 RNA polymerase
>Addgene plasmid #173997 | pYPQ265K | addgene full sequence | sequence record 343409 | Addgene NGS Result
TGGACCAGCCAGGACAGAAATGCCTCGACTTCGCTGCTACCCAAGGTTGCCGGGTGACGCACACCGTGGA
AACGGATGAAGGCACGAACCCAGTGGACATAAGCCTGTTCGGTTCGTAAGCTGTAATGCAAGTAGCGTAT
GCGCTCACGCAACTGGTCCAGAACCTTGACCGAACGCAGCGGTGGTAACGGCGCAGTGGCGGTTTTCATG
GCTTGTTATGACTGTTTTTTTGGGGTACAGTCTATGCCTCGGGCATCCAAGCAGCAAGCGCGTTACGCCG
TGGGTCGATGTTTGATGTTATGGAGCAGCAACGATGTTACGCAGCAGGGCAGTCGCCCTAAAACAAAGTT
AAACATTATGAGGGAAGCGGTGATCGCCGAAGTATCGACTCAACTATCAGAGGTAGTTGGCGTCATCGAG
CGCCATCTCGAACCGACGTTGCTGGCCGTACATTTGTACGGCTCCGCAGTGGATGGCGGCCTGAAGCCAC
ACAGTGATATTGATTTGCTGGTTACGGTGACCGTAAGGCTTGATGAAACAACGCGGCGAGCTTTGATCAA
CGACCTTTTGGAAACTTCGGCTTCCCCTGGAGAGAGCGAGATTCTCCGCGCTGTAGAAGTCACCATTGTT
GTGCACGACGACATCATTCCGTGGCGTTATCCAGCTAAGCGCGAACTGCAATTTGGAGAATGGCAGCGCA
ATGACATTCTTGCAGGTATCTTCGAGCCAGCCACGATCGACATTGATCTGGCTATCTTGCTGACAAAAGC
AAGAGAACATAGCGTTGCCTTGGTAGGTCCAGCGGCGGAGGAACTCTTTGATCCGGTTCCTGAACAGGAT
CTATTTGAGGCGCTAAATGAAACCTTAACGCTATGGAACTCGCCGCCCGACTGGGCTGGCGATGAGCGAA
ATGTAGTGCTTACGTTGTCCCGCATTTGGTACAGCGCAGTAACCGGCAAAATCGCGCCGAAGGATGTCGC
TGCCGACTGGGCAATGGAGCGCCTGCCGGCCCAGTATCAGCCCGTCATACTTGAAGCTAGACAGGCTTAT
CTTGGACAAGAAGAAGATCGCTTGGCCTCGCGCGCAGATCAGTTGGAAGAATTTGTCCACTACGTGAAAG
GCGAGATCACCAAGGTAGTCGGCAAATAACCCTCGAGCCACCCATGACCAAAATCCCTTAACGTGAGTTA
CGCGTCGTTCCACTGAGCGTCAGACCCCGTAGAAAAGATCAAAGGATCTTCTTGAGATCCTTTTTTTCTG
CGCGTAATCTGCTGCTTGCAAACAAAAAAACCACCGCTACCAGCGGTGGTTTGTTTGCCGGATCAAGAGC
TACCAACTCTTTTTCCGAAGGTAACTGGCTTCAGCAGAGCGCAGATACCAAATACTGTTCTTCTAGTGTA
GCCGTAGTTAGGCCACCACTTCAAGAACTCTGTAGCACCGCCTACATACCTCGCTCTGCTAATCCTGTTA
CCAGTGGCTGCTGCCAGTGGCGATAAGTCGTGTCTTACCGGGTTGGACTCAAGACGATAGTTACCGGATA
AGGCGCAGCGGTCGGGCTGAACGGGGGGTTCGTGCACACAGCCCAGCTTGGAGCGAACGACCTACACCGA
ACTGAGATACCTACAGCGTGAGCTATGAGAAAGCGCCACGCTTCCCGAAGGGAGAAAGGCGGACAGGTAT
CCGGTAAGCGGCAGGGTCGGAACAGGAGAGCGCACGAGGGAGCTTCCAGGGGGAAACGCCTGGTATCTTT
ATAGTCCTGTCGGGTTTCGCCACCTCTGACTTGAGCGTCGATTTTTGTGATGCTCGTCAGGGGGGCGGAG
CCTATGGAAAAACGCCAGCAACGCGGCCTTTTTACGGTTCCTGGCCTTTTGCTGGCCTTTTGCTCACATG
TTCTTTCCTGCGTTATCCCCTGATTCTGTGGATAACCGTATTACCGCCTTTGAGTGAGCTGATACCGCTC
GCCGCAGCCGAACGACCGAGCGCAGCGAGTCAGTGAGCGAGGAAGCGGAAGAGCGCCCAATACGCAAACC
GCCTCTCCCCGCGCGTTGGCCGATTCATTAATGCAGCTGGCACGACAGGTTTCCCGACTGGAAAGCGGGC
AGTGAGCGCAACGCAATTAATACGCGTACCGCGAGCCAGGAAGAGTTTGTAGAAACGCAAAAAGGCCATC
CGTCAGGATGGCCTTCTGCTTAGTTTGATGCCTGGCAGTTTATGGCGGGCGTCCTGCCCGCCACCCTCCG
GGCCGTTGCTTCACAACGTTCAAATCCGCTCCCGGCGGATTTGTCCTACTCAGGAGAGCGTTCACCGACA
AACAACAGATAAAACGAAAGGCCCAGTCTTCCGACTGAGCCTTTCGTTTTATTTGATGCCTGGCAGTTCC
CTACTCTCGCGTTAACGCTTGCATGGATGTTTTCCCAGTCACGACGTTGTAAAACGACGGCCAGTCTTAA
GCTCGGGCCCCAAATAATGATTTTATTTTGACTGATAGTGACCTGTTCGTTGCAACAAATTGATGAGCAA
TGCTTTTTTATAATGCCAACTTTGTACAAAAAAGCAGGCTCCGAATTCGCCCTTCATGAAAAGAACTGCA
GATGGATCCGAGTTCGAGTCCCCGAAAAAGAAACGGAAAGTGGCAAATGAGCTTACATGGCATGATGTGC
TCGCGGAAGAAAAGCAGCAGCCTTATTTCCTGAATACGCTTCAGACGGTTGCCTCTGAAAGGCAATCTGG
AGTTACTATATATCCGCCACAGAAGGATGTGTTTAATGCTTTCAGATTCACGGAACTGGGCGACGTGAAG
GTGGTGATCTTGGGACAGGACCCCTATCATGGCCCGGGCCAGGCGCATGGCCTCGCCTTTTCTGTTCGGC
CGGGGATCGCCATCCCTCCATCTCTCCTGAATATGTATAAAGAATTGGAAAATACAATCCCGGGGTTCAC
GCGCCCGAACCACGGTTACCTGGAATCATGGGCCAGGCAGGGCGTGCTGCTGCTGAATACGGTGCTGACG
GTCCGGGCGGGCCAGGCACATTCTCATGCCTCATTGGGTTGGGAGACGTTTACTGACAAGGTGATAAGCC
TGATAAACCAGCATCGGGAGGGAGTCGTTTTCCTTCTTTGGGGATCTCATGCACAGAAGAAGGGAGCCAT
CATAGACAAACAGAGACACCACGTCTTGAAGGCACCGCATCCCTCACCTCTCTCTGCCCACCGGGGTTTT
TTTGGGTGTAACCACTTCGTCTTGGCAAATCAGTGGTTGGAACAGAGAGGGGAAACTCCTATCGATTGGA
TGCCGGTCCTGCCGGCAGAATCCGAATCCGGGGGTTCGGGGGGAAGTGGCGGGTCTTCCTCTGAGACGGG
ACCCGTTGCTGTTGACCCTACCCTGAGGCGCAGAATTGAACCCCACGAATTCGAAGTCTTCTTCGACCCA
CGGGAACTTGCTAAGGAAACGTGTCTGCTGTATGAGATCAACTGGGGAGGCAGACATTCTATTTGGAGGC
ACACAAGCCAAAATACTAATAAGCACGTTGAGGTGAACTTTATAGAAAAATTTACAACAGAAAGATACTT
TTGTCCTAACACAAGGTGTTCAATAACTTGGTTCCTGAGTTGGTCACCCTGCGGCGAATGTTCGCGCGCG
ATAACCGAATTCCTTTCCCGCTACCCACATGTCACTCTCTTTATTTATATTGCCCGGCTCTACCACCACG
CCGATCCGAGGAACAGACAGGGACTCCGGGACCTGATCTCAAGCGGCGTTACTATACAGATTATGACAGA
GCAGGAATCCGGTTATTGCTGGCGCAACTTTGTTAATTACTCGCCCTCAAATGAGGCGCACTGGCCACGG
TACCCACATTTGTGGGTCCGCTTGTATGTGTTGGAGCTGTATTGCATCATACTTGGCTTGCCACCCTGTC
TTAACATACTCCGCCGGAAGCAGCCTCAGCTCACGTTTTTTACAATCGCTCTGCAAAGCTGTCATTATCA
GAGACTTCCGCCACATATACTGTGGGCTACTGGGTTGAAGTCAGGTTCTGAGACCCCTGGCACAAGTGAG
TCAGCAACACCCGAGTCCACCATGGATTACAAGGACCACGACGGGGATTACAAGGACCACGACATTGATT
ACAAGGATGATGATGACAAGATGGCTCCGAAGAAGAAGAGGAAGGTTGGCATCCACGGGGTGCCAGCTGC
TGACAAGAAGTACTCGATCGGCCTCGCTATTGGGACTAACTCTGTTGGCTGGGCCGTGATCACCGACGAG
TACAAGGTGCCCTCAAAGAAGTTCAAGGTCCTGGGCAACACCGATCGGCATTCCATCAAGAAGAATCTCA
TTGGCGCTCTCCTGTTCGACAGCGGCGAGACGGCTGAGGCTACGCGGCTCAAGCGCACCGCCCGCAGGCG
GTACACGCGCAGGAAGAATCGCATCTGCTACCTGCAGGAGATTTTCTCCAACGAGATGGCGAAGGTTGAC
GATTCTTTCTTCCACAGGCTGGAGGAGTCATTCCTCGTGGAGGAGGATAAGAAGCACGAGCGGCATCCAA
TCTTCGGCAACATTGTCGACGAGGTTGCCTACCACGAGAAGTACCCTACGATCTACCATCTGCGGAAGAA
GCTCGTGGACTCCACAGATAAGGCGGACCTCCGCCTGATCTACCTCGCTCTGGCCCACATGATTAAGTTC
AGGGGCCATTTCCTGATCGAGGGGGATCTCAACCCGGACAATAGCGATGTTGACAAGCTGTTCATCCAGC
TCGTGCAGACGTACAACCAGCTCTTCGAGGAGAACCCCATTAATGCGTCAGGCGTCGACGCGAAGGCTAT
CCTGTCCGCTAGGCTCTCGAAGTCTCGGCGCCTCGAGAACCTGATCGCCCAGCTGCCGGGCGAGAAGAAG
AACGGCCTGTTCGGGAATCTCATTGCGCTCAGCCTGGGGCTCACGCCCAACTTCAAGTCGAATTTCGATC
TCGCTGAGGACGCCAAGCTGCAGCTCTCCAAGGACACATACGACGATGACCTGGATAACCTCCTGGCCCA
GATCGGCGATCAGTACGCGGACCTGTTCCTCGCTGCCAAGAATCTGTCGGACGCCATCCTCCTGTCTGAT
ATTCTCAGGGTGAACACCGAGATTACGAAGGCTCCGCTCTCAGCCTCCATGATCAAGCGCTACGACGAGC
ACCATCAGGATCTGACCCTCCTGAAGGCGCTGGTCAGGCAGCAGCTCCCCGAGAAGTACAAGGAGATCTT
CTTCGATCAGTCGAAGAACGGCTACGCTGGGTACATTGACGGCGGGGCCTCTCAGGAGGAGTTCTACAAG
TTCATCAAGCCGATTCTGGAGAAGATGGACGGCACGGAGGAGCTGCTGGTGAAGCTCAATCGCGAGGACC
TCCTGAGGAAGCAGCGGACATTCGATAACGGCAGCATCCCACACCAGATTCATCTCGGGGAGCTGCACGC
TATCCTGAGGAGGCAGGAGGACTTCTACCCTTTCCTCAAGGATAACCGCGAGAAGATCGAGAAGATTCTG
ACTTTCAGGATCCCGTACTACGTCGGCCCACTCGCTAGGGGCAACTCCCGCTTCGCTTGGATGACCCGCA
AGTCAGAGGAGACGATCACGCCGTGGAACTTCGAGGAGGTGGTCGACAAGGGCGCTAGCGCTCAGTCGTT
CATCGAGAGGATGACGAATTTCGACAAGAACCTGCCAAATGAGAAGGTGCTCCCTAAGCACTCGCTCCTG
TACGAGTACTTCACAGTCTACAACGAGCTGACTAAGGTGAAGTATGTGACCGAGGGCATGAGGAAGCCGG
CTTTCCTGTCTGGGGAGCAGAAGAAGGCCATCGTGGACCTCCTGTTCAAGACCAACCGGAAGGTCACGGT
TAAGCAGCTCAAGGAGGACTACTTCAAGAAGATTGAGTGCTTCGATTCGGTCGAGATCTCTGGCGTTGAG
GACCGCTTCAACGCCTCCCTGGGGACCTACCACGATCTCCTGAAGATCATTAAGGATAAGGACTTCCTGG
ACAACGAGGAGAATGAGGATATCCTCGAGGACATTGTGCTGACACTCACTCTGTTCGAGGACCGGGAGAT
GATCGAGGAGCGCCTGAAGACTTACGCCCATCTCTTCGATGACAAGGTCATGAAGCAGCTCAAGAGGAGG
AGGTACACCGGCTGGGGGAGGCTGAGCAGGAAGCTCATCAACGGCATTCGGGACAAGCAGTCCGGGAAGA
CGATCCTCGACTTCCTGAAGAGCGATGGCTTCGCGAACCGCAATTTCATGCAGCTGATTCACGATGACAG
CCTCACATTCAAGGAGGATATCCAGAAGGCTCAGGTGAGCGGCCAGGGGGACTCGCTGCACGAGCATATC
GCGAACCTCGCTGGCTCGCCAGCTATCAAGAAGGGGATTCTGCAGACCGTGAAGGTTGTGGACGAGCTGG
TGAAGGTCATGGGCAGGCACAAGCCTGAGAACATCGTCATTGAGATGGCCCGGGAGAATCAGACCACGCA
GAAGGGCCAGAAGAACTCACGCGAGAGGATGAAGAGGATCGAGGAGGGCATTAAGGAGCTGGGGTCCCAG
ATCCTCAAGGAGCACCCGGTGGAGAACACGCAGCTGCAGAATGAGAAGCTCTACCTGTACTACCTCCAGA
ATGGCCGCGATATGTATGTGGACCAGGAGCTGGATATTAACAGGCTCAGCGATTACGACGTCGATCATAT
CGTTCCACAGTCATTCCTGAAGGATGACTCCATTGACAACAAGGTCCTCACCAGGTCGGACAAGAACCGG
GGCAAGTCTGATAATGTTCCTTCAGAGGAGGTCGTTAAGAAGATGAAGAACTACTGGCGCCAGCTCCTGA
ATGCCAAGCTGATCACGCAGCGGAAGTTCGATAACCTCACAAAGGCTGAGAGGGGCGGGCTCTCTGAGCT
GGACAAGGCGGGCTTCATCAAGAGGCAGCTGGTCGAGACACGGCAGATCACTAAGCACGTTGCGCAGATT
CTCGACTCACGGATGAACACTAAGTACGATGAGAATGACAAGCTGATCCGCGAGGTGAAGGTCATCACCC
TGAAGTCAAAGCTCGTCTCCGACTTCAGGAAGGATTTCCAGTTCTACAAGGTTCGGGAGATCAACAATTA
CCACCATGCCCATGACGCGTACCTGAACGCGGTGGTCGGCACAGCTCTGATCAAGAAGTACCCAAAGCTC
GAGAGCGAGTTCGTGTACGGGGACTACAAGGTTTACGATGTGAGGAAGATGATCGCCAAGTCGGAGCAGG
AGATTGGCAAGGCTACCGCCAAGTACTTCTTCTACTCTAACATTATGAATTTCTTCAAGACAGAGATCAC
TCTGGCCAATGGCGAGATCCGGAAGCGCCCCCTCATCGAGACGAACGGCGAGACGGGGGAGATCGTGTGG
GACAAGGGCAGGGATTTCGCGACCGTCAGGAAGGTTCTCTCCATGCCACAAGTGAATATCGTCAAGAAGA
CAGAGGTCCAGACTGGCGGGTTCTCTAAGGAGTCAATTCTGCCTAAGCGGAACAGCGACAAGCTCATCGC
CCGCAAGAAGGACTGGGATCCGAAGAAGTACGGCGGGTTCGACAGCCCCACTGTGGCCTACTCGGTCCTG
GTTGTGGCGAAGGTTGAGAAGGGCAAGTCCAAGAAGCTCAAGAGCGTGAAGGAGCTGCTGGGGATCACGA
TTATGGAGCGCTCCAGCTTCGAGAAGAACCCGATCGATTTCCTGGAGGCGAAGGGCTACAAGGAGGTGAA
GAAGGACCTGATCATTAAGCTCCCCAAGTACTCACTCTTCGAGCTGGAGAACGGCAGGAAGCGGATGCTG
GCTTCCGCTGGCGAGCTGCAGAAGGGGAACGAGCTGGCTCTGCCGTCCAAGTATGTGAACTTCCTCTACC
TGGCCTCCCACTACGAGAAGCTCAAGGGCAGCCCCGAGGACAACGAGCAGAAGCAGCTGTTCGTCGAGCA
GCACAAGCATTACCTCGACGAGATCATTGAGCAGATTTCCGAGTTCTCCAAGCGCGTGATCCTGGCCGAC
GCGAATCTGGATAAGGTCCTCTCCGCGTACAACAAGCACCGCGACAAGCCAATCAGGGAGCAGGCTGAGA
ATATCATTCATCTCTTCACCCTGACGAACCTCGGCGCCCCTGCTGCTTTCAAGTACTTCGACACAACTAT
CGATCGCAAGAGGTACACAAGCACTAAGGAGGTCCTGGACGCGACCCTCATCCACCAGTCGATTACCGGC
CTCTACGAGACGCGCATCGACCTGTCTCAGCTCGGGGGCGACAAGCGGCCAGCGGCGACGAAGAAGGCGG
GGCAGGCGAAGAAGAAGAAGTGAGCTCAGAGCTTTCGTTCGTATCATCGGTTTCGACAACGTTCGTCAAG
TTCAATGCATCAGTTTCATTGCGCACACACCAGAATCCTACTGAGTTTGAGTATTATGGCATTGGGAAAA
CTGTTTTTCTTGTACCATTTGTTGTGCTTGTAATTTACTGTGTTTTTTATTCGGTTTTCGCTATCGAACT
GTGAAATGGAAATGGATGGAGAAGAGTTAATGAATGATATGGTCCTTTTGTTCATTCTCAAATTAATATT
ATTTGTTTTTTCTCTTATTTGTTGTGTGTTGAATTTGAAATTATAAGAGATATGCAAACATTTTGTTTTG
AGTAAAAATGTGTCAAATCGTGGCCTCTAATGACCGAAGTTAATATGAGGAGTAAAACACTTGTAGTTGT
ACCATTATGCTTATTCACTAGGCAACAAATATATTTTCAGACCTAGAAAAGCTGCAAATGTTACTGAATA
CAAGTATGTCCTCTTGTGTTTTAGACATTTATGAACTTTCCTTTATGTAATTTTCCAGAATCCTTGTCAG
ATTCTAATCATTGCTTTATAATTATAGTTATACTCATGGATTTGTAGTTGAGTATGAAAATATTTTTTAA
TGCATTTTATGACTTGCCAATTGTTCCGGAACTCTAGATAAGCTTACCGGAAAGGGCGAATTCGCAACTT
TGTATACAAAAGTTGAACGAGAAACGTAAAATGATATAAATATCAATATATTAAATTAGATTTTGCATAA
AAAACAGACTACATAATACTGTAAAACACAACATATCCAGTCACTATGCCATCCAGCTGATATCCCCTAT
AGTGAGTCGTATTACATGGTCATAGCTGTTTCCTGGCAGCTCTGGCCCGTGTCTCAAAATCTCTGATGTT
ACATTGCACAAGATAAAAATATATCATCATGCCTCCTC
